Addgene plasmid #49436: GPD-roGFP
Purpose: Expresses thiol redox-sensitive ratiometric sensor roGFP in the mitochondrial intermembrane space of mammalian cells
Depositing lab: Paul Schumacker. Depositing organization: Northwestern University. Publication: Hypoxia triggers subcellular compartmental redox signaling in vascular smooth muscle cells. Waypa GB, Marks JD, Guzy R, Mungai PT, Schriewer J, Dokic D, Schumacker PT. Circ Res. 2010 Feb 19;106(3):526-35. doi: 10.1161/CIRCRESAHA.109.206334. Epub 2009 Dec 17. PubMed 20019331.
Backbone
  Vector backbone: VQ Ad5CMV K-NpA
  Backbone manufacturer: ViraQuest Inc.
  Backbone size w/o insert (bp): 5217
  Total vector size (bp): 6200
  Modifications to backbone: None
  Vector type: Mammalian Expression, Adenoviral
Growth in bacteria
  Bacterial resistance: Ampicillin, 100 μg/mL
  Growth temperature: 37°C
  Growth strain: NEB Stable
  Copy number: High Copy
Gene/Insert
  Gene/Insert name: GPD-roGFP2 (alt name: IMS-roGFP)
  Species: Synthetic
  Insert size (bp): 3150
  Mutation: C48S, Q80R, S147C, and Q204C in Clontech's GFP
  Promoter: CMV
  Tag / fusion protein: Glycerol phosphate dehydrogenase, 5' to roGFP2 (N terminal on insert)
  Cloning method: Restriction Enzyme; 5′ cloning site XhoI (not destroyed); 3′ cloning site BamHI (not destroyed)
  Sequencing primers: 5′ 5'GGCGTGTACGGTGGGAGGTCTATA-3'; 3′ 5'-TTAAAAAACCTCCCCACCTCCCCC-3'
Resource information
  A portion of this plasmid was derived from a plasmid made by: We inserted mutations into Clontech's eGFP gene to convert it into roGFP, and cut the roGFP from the Clontech backbone. We ligated cDNA encoding glycerol phosphate dehydrogenase (GPD)(5') to the roGFP dDNA (3') - a ClaI site separates the GPD and roGFP2 genes. The GPD-roGFP construct was ligated into the VQ vector between XhoI (5') and BamHI (3') sites.
Terms and licenses: Academic/Nonprofit Terms; Industry Terms: Not Available to Industry
How to cite: GPD-roGFP was a gift from Paul Schumacker (Addgene plasmid # 49436 ; http://n2t.net/addgene:49436 ; RRID:Addgene_49436)
