[The description below was written by a language model from this plasmid's Addgene catalogue record and pLannotate feature annotations shown in this document.]
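Description:
GPD-roGFP is an adenoviral shuttle and mammalian expression plasmid built on the ViraQuest VQ Ad5CMV K-NpA backbone. It is propagated in bacteria through a high-copy ColE1/pUC-type origin with ampicillin selection (AmpR under its bla promoter). A tetracycline-resistance gene fragment and a short rop fragment are also annotated, apparently non-functional remnants of a pBR322-type ancestor. The left end of the human adenovirus serotype 5 genome is present, with an inverted terminal repeat followed by the Ψ packaging signal. Downstream of the expression cassette lies a block of Ad5 sequence covering an E1B fragment, protein IX and IVa2 (on the opposite strand). In shuttle vectors of this type, such flanking viral sequence normally provides homology for recombining the cassette into an E1-deleted adenoviral genome, although the record does not describe that step.

The payload sits where E1 would be and is driven by the CMV immediate-early enhancer and promoter. It encodes a fragment of mitochondrial glycerol-3-phosphate dehydrogenase (annotated as rat Gpd2) fused upstream of roGFP2, with a ClaI site joining the two parts and the whole fusion cloned between XhoI and BamHI. The reporter is annotated as EGFP because it was derived from that gene by introducing C48S, Q80R, S147C and Q204C. The two engineered cysteines make its fluorescence excitation ratio respond to thiol redox state. The GPD portion localises the sensor to the mitochondrial intermembrane space, allowing ratiometric, compartment-specific redox imaging in mammalian cells by transfection or after conversion to adenovirus. The catalogue sizes are inconsistent: a 6,200 bp total is listed, whereas the sequenced record spans 8,598 nt.
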