Features (pLannotate 1.2.2; 14 found; start..end, strand, type, name):
      1..103     +  repeat_region  ITR: inverted terminal repeat of human adenovirus serotype 5 inverted
    191..341     +  misc_signal    Ad5 Ψ: packaging signal for adenovirus serotype 5
    370..673     +  enhancer       CMV enhancer: human cytomegalovirus immediate early enhancer
    674..877     +  promoter       CMV promoter: human cytomegalovirus (CMV) immediate early promoter
    995..2872    +  CDS            Gpd2 (fragment): GPDM_RAT - Experimental evidence at protein level: Swiss-Prot protein existence level 1. Calcium-responsive mitochondrial glycerol-3-phosphate dehydrogenase which seems to be a key component of the pancreatic beta- cell glucose-sensing device. From Rattus norvegicus (Rat).
   2900..3619    +  CDS            EGFP: the original enhanced GFP (Yang et al., 1996) mammalian codon-optimized
   3630..3670    +  CDS            rop (fragment): Rop protein, which maintains plasmids at low copy number; rop
   3807..3986    +  CDS            E1B (fragment): E1B55_ADE02 - Experimental evidence at protein level: Swiss-Prot protein existence level 1. Plays a major role to prevent cellular inhibition of viral genome replication. Assembles an SCF-like E3 ubiquitin ligase complex based on the cellular proteins ELOB, ELOC, CUL5 and RBX1, in cooperation with viral E4orf6. This viral RING-type ligase ubiquitinates cellular substrates and targets them to proteasomal degradation: TP53/p53, LIG4, MRE11-RAD50-NBS1 (MRN) complex, ITGA3, DAXX and BLM. Degradation of host TP53/p53 activity is essential for preventing E1A-induced TP53 accumulation that would othe
   4089..4508    +  CDS            IX: CAP9_ADE05 - Experimental evidence at protein level: Swiss-Prot protein existence level 1. Structural component of the virion that acts as a cement protein on the capsid exterior and forms triskelion structures consisting of three molecules that stabilize three hexon trimers at the center of each icosahedral facet and fixes the peripentonal hexons. Dispensable for assembly. During virus entry, recruits the anterograde motor kinesin-1 to the capsid docked at the nuclear pore complex thereby subjecting the docked capsid to a pulling force. The resulting tension leads to capsid disruption, disper
   4574..5908    -  CDS            IVa2: PKG1_ADE05 - Experimental evidence at protein level: Swiss-Prot protein existence level 1. Component of the packaging machinery which encapsidates the viral DNA into preformed capsids and transcriptional activator of the viral major late promoter (MLP). Binds, along with packaging proteins 2 and 3, to the specific packaging sequence on the left end of viral genomic DNA and displays ATPase activity thereby providing the power stroke of the packaging machinery. The activity of packaging protein IVa2 is stimulated by protein 33K which acts as a terminase. May be the protein that pumps DNA into th
   6269..6715    +  CDS            TcR (fragment): tetracycline efflux protein; tet; confers resistance to tetracycline
   6761..7349    -  rep_origin     ori: high-copy-number ColE1/pMB1/pBR322/pUC origin of replication
   7520..8380    -  CDS            AmpR: β-lactamase; bla; confers resistance to ampicillin, carbenicillin, and related antibiotics
   8381..8485    -  promoter       AmpR promoter: bla
>Addgene plasmid #49436 | GPD-roGFP | addgene full sequence | sequence record 251833 | Addgene NGS Result
CATCATCAATAATATACCTTATTTTGGATTGAAGCCAATATGATAATGAGGGGGTGGAGTTTGTGACGTG
GCGCGGGGCGTGGGAACGGGGCGGGTGACGTAGTAGTGTGGCGGAAGTGTGATGTTGCAAGTGTGGCGGA
ACACATGTAAGCGACGGATGTGGCAAAAGTGACGTTTTTGGTGTGCGCCGGTGTACACAGGAAGTGACAA
TTTTCGCGCGGTTTTAGGCGGATGTTGTAGTAAATTTGGGCGTAACCGAGTAAGATTTGGCCATTTTCGC
GGGAAAACTGAATAAGAGGAAGTGAAATCTGAATAATTTTGTGTTACTCATAGCGCGTAATATTTGTCTA
GGGAGATCAGCCTGCAGGTCGTTACATAACTTACGGTAAATGGCCCGCCTGGCTGACCGCCCAACGACCC
CCGCCCATTGACGTCAATAATGACGTATGTTCCCATAGTAACGCCAATAGGGACTTTCCATTGACGTCAA
TGGGTGGAGTATTTACGGTAAACTGCCCACTTGGCAGTACATCAAGTGTATCATATGCCAAGTACGCCCC
CTATTGACGTCAATGACGGTAAATGGCCCGCCTGGCATTATGCCCAGTACATGACCTTATGGGACTTTCC
TACTTGGCAGTACATCTACGTATTAGTCATCGCTATTACCATGGTGATGCGGTTTTGGCAGTACATCAAT
GGGCGTGGATAGCGGTTTGACTCACGGGGATTTCCAAGTCTCCACCCCATTGACGTCAATGGGAGTTTGT
TTTGGCACCAAAATCAACGGGACTTTCCAAAATGTCGTAACAACTCCGCCCCATTGACGCAAATGGGCGG
TAGGCGTGTACGGTGGGAGGTCTATATAAGCAGAGCTCGTTTAGTGAACCGTCAGATGGTACCGTTTAAA
CTCGAGCGGCCGCCAGTGTGATGGATATCTGCAGAATTCCGCTCGCCGACCCCTGGCGTGTGACGACCGA
TCTCAGGCTGAGCAATGGCGTTTCAAAAGGTAGTGAAAGGGACTATTCTTATGGGTGGAGGAGCTCTGGC
CACTGTTTTGGGACTCTCTCAGTTTGCTCACTACAGAAGGAAGCAAGTAAGCCTGGCGTATGTGGAAGCA
GCAACATGCTTCTCAGAGCCCGTGAACAGGGAGCCTCCTTCCAGAGAAGCTCAGCTCATGACTCTGCAGA
ACACATCGGAATTTGACATCCTCGTCATTGGAGGAGGAGCCACAGGATGTGGCTGTGCGCTAGACGCCGT
CACCAGAGGACTGAAAACAGCCCTTGTAGAGAGAAATGACTTCGCATCAGGGACTAGCAGCAGAAGCACT
AAATTGATCCATGGTGGCGTACGATACCTCCAGAAGGCTATCACGAACTTGGATGTTGAACAGTATAGGA
TGGTGAAAGAGGCCCTTCATGAACGTGCCAACTTACTAGAAATCGCTCCCCATCTATCAGCTCCGCTGCC
TATAATGCTGCCACTTTATAAGTGGTGGCAGTTACCTTATTACTGGGTGGGAATCAAGATGTATGATCTG
GTTGCAGGAAGTCATTGCCTGAAGAGCAGTTATGTCCTCAGTAAATCCAGAGCCCTTGAGCATTTCCCCA
TGCTCCAGAAGGACAAGCTGGTCGGAGCCATTGTCTACTATGATGGACAGCACAATGACGCCCGGATGAA
CCTCGCCATCGCCCTCACCGCTGCCAGGTACGGGGCTGCCACGGCCAATTACATGGAGGTGGTGAGCTTG
CTCAAGAAGACAGACCCCGAAACTGGGAAAGAGCGCGTGAGTGGTGCCCGGTGCAAGGACGTGCTCACAG
GGCATGAGTTTAACGTGAGAGCTAAATGCGTTATCAATGCCACCGGCCCTTTCACAGACTCCGTGCGCAA
AATGGATGATAACGATGTTGTTCCCATCTGCCAGCCCAGTGCAGGGGTTCACATTGTGATGCCCGGGTAC
TACAGCCCCGAGAACATGGGACTTCTTGATCCTGCAACCAGTGATGGCAGAGTTATTTTCTTCTTGCCTT
GGGAGAAGATGACAATTGCGGGTACCACTGATTCGCCAACGGACGTCACGCACCATCCTATTCCTTCGGA
AGACGACATTAACTTCATCTTAAATGAAGTGCGGAACTACCTGAGTTGCGACGTTGAAGTGAGAAGAGGG
GATGTCCTGGCAGCGTGGAGTGGCATTCGCCCGCTTGTTACCGATCCCAAGTCTGCAAACACTCAGTCCA
TCTCTCGAAATCATGTTGTGGAAGTCAGCGACAGTGGCCTCATCACAATAGCAGGTGGGAAGTGGACCAC
ATATCGCTCCATGGCAGAAGATACTGTGAACAAAGCTGTCAAGCTTCACAACTTGAATGCAGGACCCAGT
AGGACCGTTGGGCTCTTCCTTCAAGGAGGCAAAGATTGGAGCCCCACACTCTACATCAGGCTTGTCCAGG
ACTATGGGCTTGAGAGTGAGGTTGCACAACACCTGGCCAAAACCTATGGTGACAAGGCTTTCGACGTGGC
CAAAATGGCAAGTGTGACTGGAAAACGGTGGCCTGTTGTTGGAGTGCGTCTTGTGTCAGAATTTCCGTAC
ATCGAAGCAGAGGTGAAATATGGGATTAAGGAGTACGCATGCACCGCTGTTGACATGATTTCACGTCGCA
CCCGCCTGGCCTTTCTTAATGTTCAGGCTGCAGAGGAAGCCCTGCCCAAGATTGTTGAGTTAATGGGAAG
AGAATTGAACTGGAGTGAATTGAGGAAACAGGAAGAACTTGAAACAGCCACGAGGTTTCTGTACTATGAA
ATGGGCTATAAGTCTCGAACAGAACAACTCACAGATAGTACTGAAATCAGCCTGCTGCCTCCAGACATCG
ATTATGATGTTCCTGATTATGCAAGCTTAATGGTGAGCAAGGGCGAGGAGCTGTTCACCGGGGTGGTGCC
CATCCTGGTCGAGCTGGACGGCGACGTAAACGGCCACAAGTTCAGCGTGTCCGGCGAGGGCGAGGGCGAT
GCCACCTACGGCAAGCTGACCCTGAAGTTCATCAGCACCACCGGCAAGCTGCCCGTGCCCTGGCCCACCC
TCGTGACCACCCTGACCTACGGCGTGCAGTGCTTCAGCCGCTACCCCGACCACATGAAGCGGCACGACTT
CTTCAAGTCCGCCATGCCCGAAGGCTACGTCCAGGAGCGCACCATCTTCTTCAAGGACGACGGCAACTAC
AAGACCCGCGCCGAGGTGAAGTTCGAGGGCGACACCCTGGTGAACCGCATCGAGCTGAAGGGCATCGACT
TCAAGGAGGACGGCAACATCCTGGGGCACAAGCTGGAGTACAACTACAACTGCCACAACGTCTATATCAT
GGCCGACAAGCAGAAGAACGGCATCAAGGTGAACTTCAAGATCCGCCACAACATCGAGGACGGCAGCGTG
CAGCTCGCCGACCACTACCAGCAGAACACCCCCATCGGCGACGGCCCCGTGCTGCTGCCCGACAACCACT
ACCTGAGCACCTGCTCCGCCCTGAGCAAAGACCCCAACGAGAAGCGCGATCACATGGTCCTGCTGGAGTT
CGTGACCGCCGCCGGGATCACTCTCGGCATGGACGAGCTGTACAAGTAAGAAGGATCCGGCTGCCTCGCG
CGTTTCGGTGATGACGGTGAAAACCTCTGACACATGCAGCTCCCGGAGACGGTCACAGCTTGTCTGTAAG
CGGATGCCGGGAGCAGACAAGCCCGTCAGGGCGCGTCAGCGGGTGTTGGCGGGTGTCGGGGCGCAGCCAT
GAGGTCGACTCTAGTCCCCGCGGTGGCAGATCTGGAAGGTGCTGAGGTACGATGAGACCCGCACCAGGTG
CAGACCCTGCGAGTGTGGCGGTAAACATATTAGGAACCAGCCTGTGATGCTGGATGTGACCGAGGAGCTG
AGGCCCGATCACTTGGTGCTGGCCTGCACCCGCGCTGAGTTTGGCTCTAGCGATGAAGATACAGATTGAG
GTACTGAAATGTGTGGGCGTGGCTTAAGGGTGGGAAAGAATATATAAGGTGGGGGTCTTATGTAGTTTTG
TATCTGTTTTGCAGCAGCCGCCGCCGCCATGAGCACCAACTCGTTTGATGGAAGCATTGTGAGCTCATAT
TTGACAACGCGCATGCCCCCATGGGCCGGGGTGCGTCAGAATGTGATGGGCTCCAGCATTGATGGTCGCC
CCGTCCTGCCCGCAAACTCTACTACCTTGACCTACGAGACCGTGTCTGGAACGCCGTTGGAGACTGCAGC
CTCCGCCGCCGCTTCAGCCGCTGCAGCCACCGCCCGCGGGATTGTGACTGACTTTGCTTTCCTGAGCCCG
CTTGCAAGCAGTGCAGCTTCCCGTTCATCCGCCCGCGATGACAAGTTGACGGCTCTTTTGGCACAATTGG
ATTCTTTGACCCGGGAACTTAATGTCGTTTCTCAGCAGCTGTTGGATCTGCGCCAGCAGGTTTCTGCCCT
GAAGGCTTCCTCCCCTCCCAATGCGGTTTAAAACATAAATAAAAAACCAGACTCTGTTTGGATTTGGATC
AAGCAAGTGTCTTGCTGTCTTTATTTAGGGGTTTTGCGCGCGCGGTAGGCCCGGGACCAGCGGTCTCGGT
CGTTGAGGGTCCTGTGTATTTTTTCCAGGACGTGGTAAAGGTGACTCTGGATGTTCAGATACATGGGCAT
AAGCCCGTCTCTGGGGTGGAGGTAGCACCACTGCAGAGCTTCATGCTGCGGGGTGGTGTTGTAGATGATC
CAGTCGTAGCAGGAGCGCTGGGCGTGGTGCCTAAAAATGTCTTTCAGTAGCAAGCTGATTGCCAGGGGCA
GGCCCTTGGTGTAAGTGTTTACAAAGCGGTTAAGCTGGGATGGGTGCATACGTGGGGATATGAGATGCAT
CTTGGACTGTATTTTTAGGTTGGCTATGTTCCCAGCCATATCCCTCCGGGGATTCATGTTGTGCAGAACC
ACCAGCACAGTGTATCCGGTGCACTTGGGAAATTTGTCATGTAGCTTAGAAGGAAATGCGTGGAAGAACT
TGGAGACGCCCTTGTGACCTCCAAGATTTTCCATGCATTCGTCCATAATGATGGCAATGGGCCCACGGGC
GGCGGCCTGGGCGAAGATATTTCTGGGATCACTAACGTCATAGTTGTGTTCCAGGATGAGATCGTCATAG
GCCATTTTTACAAAGCGCGGGCGGAGGGTGCCAGACTGCGGTATAATGGTTCCATCCGGCCCAGGGGCGT
AGTTACCCTCACAGATTTGCATTTCCCACGCTTTGAGTTCAGATGGGGGGATCATGTCTACCTGCGGGGC
GATGAAGAAAACGGTTTCCGGGGTAGGGGAGATCAGCTGGGAAGAAAGCAGGTTCCTGAGCAGCTGCGAC
TTACCGCAGCCGGTGGGCCCGTAAATCACACCTATTACCGGCTGCAACTGGTAGTTAAGAGAGCTGCAGC
TGCCGTCATCCCTGAGCAGGGGGGCCACTTCGTTAAGCATGTCCCTGACTCGCATGTTTTCCCTGACCAA
ATCCGCCAGAAGGCGCTCGCCGCCCAGCGATAGCAGTTCTTGCAAGGAAGCAAAGTTTTTCAACGGTTTG
AGACCGTCCGCCGTAGGCATGCTTTTGAGCGTTTGACCAAGCAGTTCCAGGCGGTCCCACAGCTCGGTCA
CCTGCTCTACGGCATCTCGATCCAGCATATCTCCTCGTTTCGCGGGTTGGGGCGGCTTTCGCTGTACGGC
AGTAGTCGGTGCTCGTCCAGACGGGCCAGGGTCATGTCTTTCCACGGGCGCAGGGTCCTCGTCAGCGTAG
TCTGGGTCACGGTGAAGGGGTGCGCTCCGGGCTGCGCGCTGGCCAGGGTGCGCTTGAGGCTGGTCCTGCT
GGTGCTGAAGCGCTGCCGGTCTTCGCCCTGCGCGTCGGCCAGGTAGCATTTGACCATGGTGTCATAGTCC
AGCCCCTCCGCGGCGTGGCCCTTGGCGCGCAGCTTGCCCTTGGAGGAGGCGCCGCACGAGGGGCAGTGCA
GACTTTTGAGGGCGTAGAGCTTGGGCGCGAGAAATACCGATTCCGGGGAGTAGGCATCCGCGCCGCAGGC
CCCGCAGACGGTCTCGCATTCCACGAGCCAGGTGAGCTCTGGCCGTTCGGGGTCAAAAACCAGGTTTCCC
CCATGCTTTTTGATGCGTTTCTTACCTCTGGTTTCCATGAGCCGGTGTCCACGCTCGGTGACGAAAAGGC
TGTCCGTGTCCCCGTATACAGACTTGAGAGGCCTGTCCTCGACCGATGCCCTTGAGAGCCTTCAACCCAG
TCAGCTCCTTCCGGTGGGCGCGGGGCATGACTATCGTCGCCGCACTTATGACTGTCTTCTTTATCATGCA
ACTCGTAGGACAGGTGCCGGCAGCGCTCTGGGTCATTTTCGGCGAGGACCGCTTTCGCTGGAGCGCGACG
ATGATCGGCCTGTCGCTTGCGGTATTCGGAATCTTGCACGCCCTCGCTCAAGCCTTCGTCACTGGTCCCG
CCACCAAACGTTTCGGCGAGAAGCAGGCCATTATCGCCGGCATGGCGGCCGACGCGCTGGGCTACGTCTT
GCTGGCGTTCGCGACGCGAGGCTGGATGGCCTTCCCCATTATGATTCTTCTCGCTTCCGGCGGCATCGGG
ATGCCCGCGTTGCAGGCCATGCTGTCCAGGCAGGTAGATGACGACCATCAGGGACAGCTTCAAGGCCAGC
AAAAGGCCAGGAACCGTAAAAAGGCCGCGTTGCTGGCGTTTTTCCATAGGCTCCGCCCCCCTGACGAGCA
TCACAAAAATCGACGCTCAAGTCAGAGGTGGCGAAACCCGACAGGACTATAAAGATACCAGGCGTTTCCC
CCTGGAAGCTCCCTCGTGCGCTCTCCTGTTCCGACCCTGCCGCTTACCGGATACCTGTCCGCCTTTCTCC
CTTCGGGAAGCGTGGCGCTTTCTCATAGCTCACGCTGTAGGTATCTCAGTTCGGTGTAGGTCGTTCGCTC
CAAGCTGGGCTGTGTGCACGAACCCCCCGTTCAGCCCGACCGCTGCGCCTTATCCGGTAACTATCGTCTT
GAGTCCAACCCGGTAAGACACGACTTATCGCCACTGGCAGCAGCCACTGGTAACAGGATTAGCAGAGCGA
GGTATGTAGGCGGTGCTACAGAGTTCTTGAAGTGGTGGCCTAACTACGGCTACACTAGAAGGACAGTATT
TGGTATCTGCGCTCTGCTGAAGCCAGTTACCTTCGGAAAAAGAGTTGGTAGCTCTTGATCCGGCAAACAA
ACCACCGCTGGTAGCGGTGGTTTTTTTGTTTGCAAGCAGCAGATTACGCGCAGAAAAAAAGGATCTCAAG
AAGATCCTTTGATCTTTTCTACGGGGTCTGACGCTCAGTGGAACGAAAACTCACGTTAAGGGATTTTGGT
CATGAGATTATCAAAAAGGATCTTCACCTAGATCCTTTTAAATTAAAAATGAAGTTTTAAATCAATCTAA
AGTATATATGAGTAAACTTGGTCTGACAGTTACCAATGCTTAATCAGTGAGGCACCTATCTCAGCGATCT
GTCTATTTCGTTCATCCATAGTTGCCTGACTCCCCGTCGTGTAGATAACTACGATACGGGAGGGCTTACC
ATCTGGCCCCAGTGCTGCAATGATACCGCGAGACCCACGCTCACCGGCTCCAGATTTATCAGCAATAAAC
CAGCCAGCCGGAAGGGCCGAGCGCAGAAGTGGTCCTGCAACTTTATCCGCCTCCATCCAGTCTATTAATT
GTTGCCGGGAAGCTAGAGTAAGTAGTTCGCCAGTTAATAGTTTGCGCAACGTTGTTGCCATTGCTGCAGG
CATCGTGGTGTCACGCTCGTCGTTTGGTATGGCTTCATTCAGCTCCGGTTCCCAACGATCAAGGCGAGTT
ACATGATCCCCCATGTTGTGCAAAAAAGCGGTTAGCTCCTTCGGTCCTCCGATCGTTGTCAGAAGTAAGT
TGGCCGCAGTGTTATCACTCATGGTTATGGCAGCACTGCATAATTCTCTTACTGTCATGCCATCCGTAAG
ATGCTTTTCTGTGACTGGTGAGTACTCAACCAAGTCATTCTGAGAATAGTGTATGCGGCGACCGAGTTGC
TCTTGCCCGGCGTCAACACGGGATAATACCGCGCCACATAGCAGAACTTTAAAAGTGCTCATCATTGGAA
AACGTTCTTCGGGGCGAAAACTCTCAAGGATCTTACCGCTGTTGAGATCCAGTTCGATGTAACCCACTCG
TGCACCCAACTGATCTTCAGCATCTTTTACTTTCACCAGCGTTTCTGGGTGAGCAAAAACAGGAAGGCAA
AATGCCGCAAAAAAGGGAATAAGGGCGACACGGAAATGTTGAATACTCATACTCTTCCTTTTTCAATATT
ATTGAAGCATTTATCAGGGTTATTGTCTCATGAGCGGATACATATTTGAATGTATTTAGAAAAATAAACA
AATAGGGGTTCCGCGCACTTTTCGGGGAAATGTGCCACCTGACGTCTAAGAAACCATTATTATCATGACA
TTAACCTATAAAAATAGGCGTATCACGAGGCCCTTTCGTCTTCAATTAATTAAGCTAG
