>Addgene plasmid #49436 | GPD-roGFP | addgene partial sequence | sequence record 75956 | EBV-rev 5'-GTGGTTTGTCCAAACTCATC-3'
GCTGTGGCGGCCGCTCTAGAACTAGTGGATCCTTCTTACTTGTACAGCTCGTCCATGCCGAGAGTGATCC
CGGCGGCGGTCACGAACTCCAGCAGGACCATGTGATCGCGCTTCTCGTTGGGGTCTTTGCTCAGGGCGGA
GCAGGTGCTCAGGTAGTGGTTGTCGGGCAGCAGCACGGGGCCGTCGCCGATGGGGGTGTTCTGCTGGTAG
TGGTCGGCGAGCTGCACGCTGCCGTCCTCGATGTTGTGGCGGATCTTGAAGTTCACCTTGATGCCGTTCT
TCTGCTTGTCGGCCATGATATAGACGTTGTGGCAGTTGTAGTTGTACTCCAGCTTGTGCCCCAGGATGTT
GCCGTCCTCCTTGAAGTCGATGCCCTTCAGCTCGATGCGGTTCACCAGGGTGTCGCCCTCGAACTTCACC
TCGGCGCGGGTCTTGTAGTTGCCGTCGTCCTTGAAGAAGATGGTGCGCTCCTGGACGTAGCCTTCGGGCA
TGGCGGACTTGAAGAAGTCGTGCCGCTTCATGTGGTCGGGGTAGCGGCTGAAGCACTGCACGCCGTAGGT
CAGGGTGGTCACGAGGGTGGGCCAGGGCACGGGCAGCTTGCCGGTGGTGCTGATGAACTTCAGGGTCAGC
TTGCCGTAGGTGGCATCGCCCTCGCCCTCGCCGGACACGCTGAACTTGTGGCCGTTTACGTCGCCGTCCA
GCTCGACCAGGATGGGCACCACCCCGGTGAACAGCTCCTCGCCCTTGCTCACCATTAAGCTTGCATAATC
AGGAACATCATAATCGATGTCTGGAGGCAGCAGGCTGATTTCAGTACTATCTGTGAGTTGTTCTGTTC
