>Addgene plasmid #49436 | GPD-roGFP | addgene partial sequence | sequence record 133396 | CMV-F 5'-CGCAAATGGGCGGTAGGCGTG-3'
AGCAGAGCTCGTTTAGTGACCGTCAGATGGTACCGTTTAAACTCGAGCGGCCGCCAGTGTGATGGATATC
TGCAGAATTCCGCTCGCCGACCCCTGGCGTGTGACGACCGATCTCAGGCTGAGCAATGGCGTTTCAAAAG
GTAGTGAAAGGGACTATTCTTATGGGTGGAGGAGCTCTGGCCACTGTTTTGGGACTCTCTCAGTTTGCTC
ACTACAGAAGGAAGCAAGTAAGCCTGGCGTATGTGGAAGCAGCAACATGCTTCTCAGAGCCCGTGAACAG
GGAGCCTCCTTCCAGAGAAGCTCAGCTCATGACTCTGCAGAACACATCGGAATTTGACATCCTCGTCATT
GGAGGAGGAGCCACAGGATGTGGCTGTGCGCTAGACGCCGTCACCAGAGGACTGAAAACAGCCCTTGTAG
AGAGAAATGACTTCGCATCAGGGACTAGCAGCAGAAGCACTAAATTGATCCATGGTGGCGTACGATACCT
CCAGAAGGCTATCACGAACTTGGATGTTGAACAGTATAGGATGGTGAAAGAGGCCCTTCATGAACGTGCC
AACTTACTAGAAATCGCTCCCCATCTATCAGCTCCGCTGCCTATAATGCTGCCACTTTATAAGTGGTGGC
AGTTACCTTATTACTGGGTGGGAATCAAGATGTATGATCTGGTTGCAGGAAGTCATTGCCTGAAGAGCAG
TT
